Addgene plasmid #174240: pAPM-miR30-DDX17-ts3
Purpose: DDX17 knockdown
Depositing lab: Jeremy Luban. Depositing organization: University of Massachusetts, Worcester. Publication: IFIH1 (MDA5) is required for innate immune detection of intron-containing RNA expressed from the HIV-1 provirus. Guney MH, Nagalekshmi K, McCauley SM, Carbone C, Aydemir O, Luban J. Proc Natl Acad Sci U S A. 2024 Jul 16;121(29):e2404349121. doi: 10.1073/pnas.2404349121. Epub 2024 Jul 10. PubMed 38985764.
Backbone
  Vector backbone: pAPM-miR30
  Vector type: Lentiviral, RNAi
  Selectable markers: Puromycin
Growth in bacteria
  Bacterial resistance: Ampicillin, 100 μg/mL
  Growth temperature: 30°C
  Growth strain: NEB Stable
  Copy number: High Copy
Gene/Insert
  Gene/Insert name: DDX17 shRNA
  gRNA/shRNA sequence: TCTGGTTGACTCTTGTCTCCAT
  Species: H. sapiens (human)
  Entrez Gene: DDX17 (a.k.a. P72, RH70)
  Promoter: SFFV
  Cloning method: Restriction Enzyme; 5′ cloning site unknown (unknown if destroyed)
Terms and licenses: Academic/Nonprofit Terms; Industry Terms: Not Available to Industry
Depositor comments: Please visit https://doi.org/10.1101/2023.11.17.567619 for bioRxiv preprint.
How to cite: pAPM-miR30-DDX17-ts3 was a gift from Jeremy Luban (Addgene plasmid # 174240 ; http://n2t.net/addgene:174240 ; RRID:Addgene_174240)
