[The description below was written by a language model from this plasmid's Addgene catalogue record and pLannotate feature annotations shown in this document.]
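Description:
pAPM-miR30-DDX17-ts3 is an HIV-1-based lentiviral RNAi vector, built on the pAPM-miR30 backbone, that delivers a microRNA-embedded shRNA against human DDX17 (also known as P72 or RH70). It is about 6.3 kb and is maintained in bacteria through a high-copy ColE1/pUC-type origin with an ampicillin resistance gene (β-lactamase) driven by its own promoter. A fragment of the pBR322 bom region and an SV40 enhancer/early promoter segment are also annotated in the plasmid backbone.

The transfer cassette begins with a CMV enhancer/promoter fused to a truncated HIV-1 5' LTR, an arrangement that typically allows genomic RNA to be made in packaging cells without Tat. Downstream are the Ψ packaging signal with an adjoining gag fragment, the Rev response element for Rev-dependent nuclear export of the unspliced genome, a short Rev coding fragment, and the cPPT/CTS, which aids nuclear import of the reverse-transcribed genome. A second truncated LTR closes the viral unit at the 3' end. The table does not annotate a WPRE.

The internal expression unit uses the spleen focus-forming virus (SFFV) LTR promoter to drive a single Pol II transcript carrying the puromycin N-acetyltransferase gene (pac), followed by the shRNA hairpin set between human miR-30a 5' and 3' flanking sequences. Because the selectable marker and the miR-30-based hairpin share one transcript, puromycin-resistant transduced cells should also express the precursor, which is processed by the endogenous microRNA pathway into the DDX17-targeting guide. "ts3" presumably denotes one of several target sites, though the record does not say so. The stated purpose is DDX17 knockdown, and the associated work concerns innate immune detection of intron-containing RNA from the HIV-1 provirus.
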