Features (pLannotate 1.2.2; 19 found; start..end, strand, type, name):
     79..458     +  enhancer       CMV enhancer: human cytomegalovirus immediate early enhancer
    459..658     +  promoter       CMV promoter: human cytomegalovirus (CMV) immediate early promoter
    676..856     +  LTR            5' LTR (truncated): truncated 5' long terminal repeat (LTR) from HIV-1
    903..1028    +  misc_feature   HIV-1 Ψ: packaging signal of human immunodeficiency virus type 1
   1012..1350    +  CDS            HIV-1 gag (fragment): gag protein from human immunodeficiency virus 1; gag
   1525..1758    +  misc_feature   RRE: The Rev response element (RRE) of HIV-1 allows for Rev-dependent mRNA export from the nucleus to the cytoplasm.
   2135..2235    +  CDS            Rev (fragment): human immunodeficiency virus 1 (HIV-1) Rev protein; rev; enhances nuclear export of unspliced and incompletely spliced viral mRNAs
   2285..2402    +  misc_feature   cPPT/CTS: central polypurine tract and central termination sequence of HIV-1
   2539..2946    +  promoter       SFFV promoter: spleen focus-forming virus long terminal repeat (LTR) promoter
   2967..3563    +  CDS            pac: PUAC_STRAD - Protein predicted: Swiss-Prot protein existence level 4. Detoxification of puromycin. From Streptomyces alboniger.
   3588..3633    +  ncRNA          5' miR-30a (fragment): sequence upstream of the 71-nt precursor of the human miR-30a microRNA (Zeng et al., 2002) miRNA
   3703..3728    +  ncRNA          3' miR-30a (fragment): sequence downstream of the 71-nt precursor of the human miR-30a microRNA (Zeng et al., 2002) miRNA
   3758..3777    +  misc_feature   cPPT/CTS (fragment): central polypurine tract and central termination sequence of HIV-1
   3809..3989    +  LTR            5' LTR (truncated): truncated 5' long terminal repeat (LTR) from HIV-1
   4060..4648    -  rep_origin     ori: high-copy-number ColE1/pMB1/pBR322/pUC origin of replication
   4819..5679    -  CDS            AmpR: β-lactamase; bla; confers resistance to ampicillin, carbenicillin, and related antibiotics
   5680..5784    -  promoter       AmpR promoter: bla
   5843..5895    -  misc_feature   bom (fragment): basis of mobility region from pBR322
   6057..67      +  promoter       SV40 promoter (across the origin): SV40 enhancer and early promoter
>Addgene plasmid #174240 | pAPM-miR30-DDX17-ts3 | addgene full sequence | sequence record 343463 | Addgene NGS Result
CGCCTCTGCCTCTGAGCTATTCCAGAAGTAGTGAGGAGGCTTTTTTGGAGGCCTAGGCTTTTGCAAAAAG
CTCGCGTTGACATTGATTATTGACTAGTTATTAATAGTAATCAATTACGGGGTCATTAGTTCATAGCCCA
TATATGGAGTTCCGCGTTACATAACTTACGGTAAATGGCCCGCCTGGCTGACCGCCCAACGACCCCCGCC
CATTGACGTCAATAATGACGTATGTTCCCATAGTAACGCCAATAGGGACTTTCCATTGACGTCAATGGGT
GGAGTATTTACGGTAAACTGCCCACTTGGCAGTACATCAAGTGTATCATATGCCAAGTACGCCCCCTATT
GACGTCAATGACGGTAAATGGCCCGCCTGGCATTATGCCCAGTACATGACCTTATGGGACTTTCCTACTT
GGCAGTACATCTACGTATTAGTCATCGCTATTACCATGGTGATGCGGTTTTGGCAGTACATCAATGGGCG
TGGATAGCGGTTTGACTCACGGGGATTTCCAAGTCTCCACCCCATTGACGTCAATGGGAGTTTGTTTTGG
CACCAAAATCAACGGGACTTTCCAAAATGTCGTAACAACTCCGCCCCATTGACGCAAATGGGCGGTAGGC
GTGTACGGTGGGAGGTCTATATAAGCAGCGCGTTTTGCCTGTACTGGGTCTCTCTGGTTAGACCAGATCT
GAGCCTGGGAGCTCTCTGGCTAACTAGGGAACCCACTGCTTAAGCCTCAATAAAGCTTGCCTTGAGTGCT
TCAAGTAGTGTGTGCCCGTCTGTTGTGAGACTCTGGTAACTAGAGATCCCTCAGACCCTTTTAGTCAGTG
TGGAAAATCTCTAGCAGTGGCGCCCGAACAGGGACTTGAAAGCGAAAGGGAAACCAGAGGAGCTCTCTCG
ACGCAGGACTCGGCTTGCTGAAGCGCGCACGGCAAGAGGCGAGGGGCGGCGACTGGTGAGTACGCCAAAA
ATTTTGACTAGCGGAGGCTAGAAGGAGAGAGATGGGTGCGAGAGCGTCAGTATTAAGCGGGGGAGAATTA
GATCGCGATGGGAAAAAATTCGGTTAAGGCCAGGGGGAAAGAAAAAATATAAATTAAAACATATAGTATG
GGCAAGCAGGGAGCTAGAACGATTCGCAGTTAATCCTGGCCTGTTAGAAACATCAGAAGGCTGTAGACAA
ATACTGGGACAGCTACAACCATCCCTTCAGACAGGATCAGAAGAACTTAGATCATTATATAATACAGTAG
CAACCCTCTATTGTGTGCATCAAAGGATAGAGATAAAAGACACCAAGGAAGCTTTAGACAAGATAGAGGA
AGAGCAAAACAAAAGTAAGACCACCGCACAGCAAGCGGCCGGCCGCTGATCTTCAGACCTGGAGGAGGAG
ATATGAGGGACAATTGGAGAAGTGAATTATATAAATATAAAGTAGTAAAAATTGAACCATTAGGAGTAGC
ACCCACCAAGGCAAAGAGAAGAGTGGTGCAGAGAGAAAAAAGAGCAGTGGGAATAGGAGCTTTGTTCCTT
GGGTTCTTGGGAGCAGCAGGAAGCACTATGGGCGCAGCGTCAATGACGCTGACGGTACAGGCCAGACAAT
TATTGTCTGGTATAGTGCAGCAGCAGAACAATTTGCTGAGGGCTATTGAGGCGCAACAGCATCTGTTGCA
ACTCACAGTCTGGGGCATCAAGCAGCTCCAGGCAAGAATCCTGGCTGTGGAAAGATACCTAAAGGATCAA
CAGCTCCTGGGGATTTGGGGTTGCTCTGGAAAACTCATTTGCACCACTGCTGTGCCTTGGAATGCTAGTT
GGAGTAATAAATCTCTGGAACAGATTTGGAATCACACGACTTGGATGGAGTGGGACAGAGAAATTAACAA
TTACACAAGCTTAATACACTCCTTAATTGAAGAATCGCAAAACCAGCAAGAAAAGAATGAACAAGAATTA
TTGGAATTAGATAAATGGGCAAGTTTGTGGAATTGGTTTAACATAACAAATTGGCTGTGGTATATAAAAT
TATTCATAATGATAGTAGGAGGCTTGGTAGGTTTAAGAATAGTTTTTGCTGTACTTTCTATAGTGAATAG
AGTTAGGCAGGGATATTCACCATTATCGTTTCAGACCCACCTCCCAACCCCGAGGGGACCCGACAGGCCC
GAAGGAATAGAAGAAGAAGGTGGAGAGAGAGACAGAGACAGATCCATTCGATTAGTGAACGGATCGGCAC
TGCGTGCGCCAATTCTGCAGACAAATGGCAGTATTCATCCACAATTTTAAAAGAAAAGGGGGGATTGGGG
GGTACAGTGCAGGGGAAAGAATAGTAGACATAATAGCAACAGACATACAAACTAAAGAATTACAAAAACA
AATTACAAAAATTCAAAATTTTCGGGTTTATTACAGGGACAGCAGAGATCCAGTTTGGTTAATTAACTGC
AGCCCCGATAAAATAAAAGATTTTATTTAGTCTCCAGAAAAAGGGGGGAATGAAAGACCCCACCTGTAGG
TTTGGCAAGCTAGCTGCAGTAACGCCATTTTGCAAGGCATGGAAAAATACCAAACCAAGAATAGAGAAGT
TCAGATCAAGGGCGGGTACATGAAAATAGCTAACGTTGGGCCAAACAGGATATCTGCGGTGAGCAGTTTC
GGCCCCGGCCCGGGGCCAAGAACAGATGGTCACCGCAGTTTCGGCCCCGGCCCGAGGCCAAGAACAGATG
GTCCCCAGATATGGCCCAACCCTCAGCAGTTTCTTAAGACCCATCAGATGTTTCCAGGCTCCCCCAAGGA
CCTGAAATGACCCTGCGCCTTATTTGAATTAACCAATCAGCCTGCTTCTCGCTTCTGTTCGCGCGCTTCT
GCTTCCCGAGCTCTATAAAAGAGCTCACAACCCCTCACTCGGCGCGCCAGTCCTCCGACAGACTGAGTCG
CCCGGGGGTCTAGAACGCGTGCCGCCATGACCGAATACAAACCTACCGTGAGGCTGGCTACAAGAGATGA
TGTCCCAAGGGCTGTGAGAACACTGGCCGCCGCTTTTGCCGATTACCCTGCCACACGCCACACTGTGGAC
CCAGATCGGCATATCGAGAGAGTGACTGAGCTGCAGGAACTGTTCCTGACCCGAGTGGGCCTGGACATTG
GGAAGGTCTGGGTCGCAGACGATGGAGCAGCTGTGGCTGTCTGGACCACACCAGAGAGCGTGGAAGCCGG
AGCTGTCTTTGCAGAGATCGGCCCTAGAATGGCAGAACTGAGCGGCTCCAGGCTGGCAGCACAGCAGCAG
ATGGAGGGACTGCTGGCCCCACACAGGCCTAAGGAACCAGCATGGTTCCTGGCTACCGTGGGGGTCTCTC
CTGACCATCAGGGCAAAGGACTGGGAAGTGCTGTGGTCCTGCCAGGAGTGGAGGCTGCAGAACGAGCTGG
AGTCCCTGCATTTCTGGAGACCTCTGCTCCACGAAACCTGCCCTTCTATGAACGGCTGGGCTTTACTGTG
ACCGCAGATGTGGAGGTCCCCGAAGGACCTAGGACCTGGTGCATGACACGCAAACCCGGCGCCTGAGCGA
TCGCCGCGGCCGCCTTCTTAACCCAACAGAAGGCTCGAGAAGGTATATTGCTGTTGACAGTGAGCGCTGG
AGACAAGAGTCAACCAGATAGTGAAGCCACAGATGTATCTGGTTGACTCTTGTCTCCATTGCCTACTGCC
TCGGACTTCAAGGGGCTAGAATTCGGCAGCTGTAGATCTTAGCCACTTTTTAAAAGAAAAGGGGGGACTG
GAAGGGCTAACTGCATCCGGACTGTACTGGGTCTCTCTGGTTAGACCAGATCTGAGCCTGGGAGCTCTCT
GGCTAACTAGGGAACCCACTGCTTAAGCCTCAATAAAGCTTGCCTTGAGTGCTTCAAGTAGTGTGTGCCC
GTCTGTTGTGTGACTCTGGTAACTAGAGATCCCTCAGACCCTTTTAGTCAGTGTGGAAAATCTCTAGCAG
GGCCCGTTTCATGTGAGCAAAAGGCCAGCAAAAGGCCAGGAACCGTAAAAAGGCCGCGTTGCTGGCGTTT
TTCCATAGGCTCCGCCCCCCTGACGAGCATCACAAAAATCGACGCTCAAGTCAGAGGTGGCGAAACCCGA
CAGGACTATAAAGATACCAGGCGTTTCCCCCTGGAAGCTCCCTCGTGCGCTCTCCTGTTCCGACCCTGCC
GCTTACCGGATACCTGTCCGCCTTTCTCCCTTCGGGAAGCGTGGCGCTTTCTCATAGCTCACGCTGTAGG
TATCTCAGTTCGGTGTAGGTCGTTCGCTCCAAGCTGGGCTGTGTGCACGAACCCCCCGTTCAGCCCGACC
GCTGCGCCTTATCCGGTAACTATCGTCTTGAGTCCAACCCGGTAAGACACGACTTATCGCCACTGGCAGC
AGCCACTGGTAACAGGATTAGCAGAGCGAGGTATGTAGGCGGTGCTACAGAGTTCTTGAAGTGGTGGCCT
AACTACGGCTACACTAGAAGAACAGTATTTGGTATCTGCGCTCTGCTGAAGCCAGTTACCTTCGGAAAAA
GAGTTGGTAGCTCTTGATCCGGCAAACAAACCACCGCTGGTAGCGGTGGTTTTTTTGTTTGCAAGCAGCA
GATTACGCGCAGAAAAAAAGGATCTCAAGAAGATCCTTTGATCTTTTCTACGGGGTCTGACGCTCAGTGG
AACGAAAACTCACGTTAAGGGATTTTGGTCATGAGATTATCAAAAAGGATCTTCACCTAGATCCTTTTAA
ATTAAAAATGAAGTTTTAAATCAATCTAAAGTATATATGAGTAAACTTGGTCTGACAGTTACCAATGCTT
AATCAGTGAGGCACCTATCTCAGCGATCTGTCTATTTCGTTCATCCATAGTTGCCTGACTCCCCGTCGTG
TAGATAACTACGATACGGGAGGGCTTACCATCTGGCCCCAGTGCTGCAATGATACCGCGAGACCCACGCT
CACCGGCTCCAGATTTATCAGCAATAAACCAGCCAGCCGGAAGGGCCGAGCGCAGAAGTGGTCCTGCAAC
TTTATCCGCCTCCATCCAGTCTATTAATTGTTGCCGGGAAGCTAGAGTAAGTAGTTCGCCAGTTAATAGT
TTGCGCAACGTTGTTGCCATTGCTACAGGCATCGTGGTGTCACGCTCGTCGTTTGGTATGGCTTCATTCA
GCTCCGGTTCCCAACGATCAAGGCGAGTTACATGATCCCCCATGTTGTGCAAAAAAGCGGTTAGCTCCTT
CGGTCCTCCGATCGTTGTCAGAAGTAAGTTGGCCGCAGTGTTATCACTCATGGTTATGGCAGCACTGCAT
AATTCTCTTACTGTCATGCCATCCGTAAGATGCTTTTCTGTGACTGGTGAGTACTCAACCAAGTCATTCT
GAGAATAGTGTATGCGGCGACCGAGTTGCTCTTGCCCGGCGTCAATACGGGATAATACCGCGCCACATAG
CAGAACTTTAAAAGTGCTCATCATTGGAAAACGTTCTTCGGGGCGAAAACTCTCAAGGATCTTACCGCTG
TTGAGATCCAGTTCGATGTAACCCACTCGTGCACCCAACTGATCTTCAGCATCTTTTACTTTCACCAGCG
TTTCTGGGTGAGCAAAAACAGGAAGGCAAAATGCCGCAAAAAAGGGAATAAGGGCGACACGGAAATGTTG
AATACTCATACTCTTCCTTTTTCAATATTATTGAAGCATTTATCAGGGTTATTGTCTCATGAGCGGATAC
ATATTTGAATGTATTTAGAAAAATAAACAAATAGGGGTTCCGCGCACATTTCCCCGAAAAGTGCCACCTG
ACGTCGACGGATCGGGAGATCTCCCGATCCCCTATGGTGCACTCTCAGTACAATCTGCTCTGATGCCGCA
TAGTTAAGCCAGTATCTGCTCCCTGCTTGTGTGTTGGAGGTCGCTGAGTAGTGCGCGAGCAAAATTTAAG
CTACAACAAGGCAAGGCTTGACCGACAATTGCATGAAGAATCTGCTTAGGGTTAGGCGTTTTGCGCTGCT
TCGCGATGTACGGGCCAGATATACGCGCTGTGGAATGTGTGTCAGTTAGGGTGTGGAAAGTCCCCAGGCT
CCCCAGCAGGCAGAAGTATGCAAAGCATGCATCTCAATTAGTCAGCAACCAGGTGTGGAAAGTCCCCAGG
CTCCCCAGCAGGCAGAAGTATGCAAAGCATGCATCTCAATTAGTCAGCAACCATAGTCCCGCCCCTAACT
CCGCCCATCCCGCCCCTAACTCCGCCCAGTTCCGCCCATTCTCCGCCCCATGGCTGACTAATTTTTTTTA
TTTATGCAGAGGCCGAGGC
